>Addgene plasmid #192830 | pLentiCRISPRv2-sgLmnb2-HepmCherry | addgene full sequence | sequence record 378007 | Addgene NGS Result
GGTTTGCGTATTGGGCGCTCTTCCGCTTCCTCGCTCACTGACTCGCTGCGCTCGGTCGTTCGGCTGCGGC
GAGCGGTATCAGCTCACTCAAAGGCGGTAATACGGTTATCCACAGAATCAGGGGATAACGCAGGAAAGAA
CATGTGAGCAAAAGGCCAGCAAAAGGCCAGGAACCGTAAAAAGGCCGCGTTGCTGGCGTTTTTCCATAGG
CTCCGCCCCCCTGACGAGCATCACAAAAATCGACGCTCAAGTCAGAGGTGGCGAAACCCGACAGGACTAT
AAAGATACCAGGCGTTTCCCCCTGGAAGCTCCCTCGTGCGCTCTCCTGTTCCGACCCTGCCGCTTACCGG
ATACCTGTCCGCCTTTCTCCCTTCGGGAAGCGTGGCGCTTTCTCATAGCTCACGCTGTAGGTATCTCAGT
TCGGTGTAGGTCGTTCGCTCCAAGCTGGGCTGTGTGCACGAACCCCCCGTTCAGCCCGACCGCTGCGCCT
TATCCGGTAACTATCGTCTTGAGTCCAACCCGGTAAGACACGACTTATCGCCACTGGCAGCAGCCACTGG
TAACAGGATTAGCAGAGCGAGGTATGTAGGCGGTGCTACAGAGTTCTTGAAGTGGTGGCCTAACTACGGC
TACACTAGAAGAACAGTATTTGGTATCTGCGCTCTGCTGAAGCCAGTTACCTTCGGAAAAAGAGTTGGTA
GCTCTTGATCCGGCAAACAAACCACCGCTGGTAGCGGTGGTTTTTTTGTTTGCAAGCAGCAGATTACGCG
CAGAAAAAAAGGATCTCAAGAAGATCCTTTGATCTTTTCTACGGGGTCTGACGCTCAGTGGAACGAAAAC
TCACGTTAAGGGATTTTGGTCATGAGATTATCAAAAAGGATCTTCACCTAGATCCTTTTAAATTAAAAAT
GAAGTTTTAAATCAATCTAAAGTATATATGAGTAAACTTGGTCTGACAGTTACCAATGCTTAATCAGTGA
GGCACCTATCTCAGCGATCTGTCTATTTCGTTCATCCATAGTTGCCTGACTCCCCGTCGTGTAGATAACT
ACGATACGGGAGGGCTTACCATCTGGCCCCAGTGCTGCAATGATACCGCGAGACCCACGCTCACCGGCTC
CAGATTTATCAGCAATAAACCAGCCAGCCGGAAGGGCCGAGCGCAGAAGTGGTCCTGCAACTTTATCCGC
CTCCATCCAGTCTATTAATTGTTGCCGGGAAGCTAGAGTAAGTAGTTCGCCAGTTAATAGTTTGCGCAAC
GTTGTTGCCATTGCTACAGGCATCGTGGTGTCACGCTCGTCGTTTGGTATGGCTTCATTCAGCTCCGGTT
CCCAACGATCAAGGCGAGTTACATGATCCCCCATGTTGTGCAAAAAAGCGGTTAGCTCCTTCGGTCCTCC
GATCGTTGTCAGAAGTAAGTTGGCCGCAGTGTTATCACTCATGGTTATGGCAGCACTGCATAATTCTCTT
ACTGTCATGCCATCCGTAAGATGCTTTTCTGTGACTGGTGAGTACTCAACCAAGTCATTCTGAGAATAGT
GTATGCGGCGACCGAGTTGCTCTTGCCCGGCGTCAATACGGGATAATACCGCGCCACATAGCAGAACTTT
AAAAGTGCTCATCATTGGAAAACGTTCTTCGGGGCGAAAACTCTCAAGGATCTTACCGCTGTTGAGATCC
AGTTCGATGTAACCCACTCGTGCACCCAACTGATCTTCAGCATCTTTTACTTTCACCAGCGTTTCTGGGT
GAGCAAAAACAGGAAGGCAAAATGCCGCAAAAAAGGGAATAAGGGCGACACGGAAATGTTGAATACTCAT
ACTCTTCCTTTTTCAATATTATTGAAGCATTTATCAGGGTTATTGTCTCATGAGCGGATACATATTTGAA
TGTATTTAGAAAAATAAACAAATAGGGGTTCCGCGCACATTTCCCCGAAAAGTGCCACCTGACGTCGACG
GATCGGGAGATCTCCCGATCCCCTATGGTGCACTCTCAGTACAATCTGCTCTGATGCCGCATAGTTAAGC
CAGTATCTGCTCCCTGCTTGTGTGTTGGAGGTCGCTGAGTAGTGCGCGAGCAAAATTTAAGCTACAACAA
GGCAAGGCTTGACCGACAATTGCATGAAGAATCTGCTTAGGGTTAGGCGTTTTGCGCTGCTTCGCGATGT
ACGGGCCAGATATACGCGTTGACATTGATTATTGACTAGTTATTAATAGTAATCAATTACGGGGTCATTA
GTTCATAGCCCATATATGGAGTTCCGCGTTACATAACTTACGGTAAATGGCCCGCCTGGCTGACCGCCCA
ACGACCCCCGCCCATTGACGTCAATAATGACGTATGTTCCCATAGTAACGCCAATAGGGACTTTCCATTG
ACGTCAATGGGTGGAGTATTTACGGTAAACTGCCCACTTGGCAGTACATCAAGTGTATCATATGCCAAGT
ACGCCCCCTATTGACGTCAATGACGGTAAATGGCCCGCCTGGCATTATGCCCAGTACATGACCTTATGGG
ACTTTCCTACTTGGCAGTACATCTACGTATTAGTCATCGCTATTACCATGGTGATGCGGTTTTGGCAGTA
CATCAATGGGCGTGGATAGCGGTTTGACTCACGGGGATTTCCAAGTCTCCACCCCATTGACGTCAATGGG
AGTTTGTTTTGGCACCAAAATCAACGGGACTTTCCAAAATGTCGTAACAACTCCGCCCCATTGACGCAAA
TGGGCGGTAGGCGTGTACGGTGGGAGGTCTATATAAGCAGCGCGTTTTGCCTGTACTGGGTCTCTCTGGT
TAGACCAGATCTGAGCCTGGGAGCTCTCTGGCTAACTAGGGAACCCACTGCTTAAGCCTCAATAAAGCTT
GCCTTGAGTGCTTCAAGTAGTGTGTGCCCGTCTGTTGTGTGACTCTGGTAACTAGAGATCCCTCAGACCC
TTTTAGTCAGTGTGGAAAATCTCTAGCAGTGGCGCCCGAACAGGGACTTGAAAGCGAAAGGGAAACCAGA
GGAGCTCTCTCGACGCAGGACTCGGCTTGCTGAAGCGCGCACGGCAAGAGGCGAGGGGCGGCGACTGGTG
AGTACGCCAAAAATTTTGACTAGCGGAGGCTAGAAGGAGAGAGATGGGTGCGAGAGCGTCAGTATTAAGC
GGGGGAGAATTAGATCGCGATGGGAAAAAATTCGGTTAAGGCCAGGGGGAAAGAAAAAATATAAATTAAA
ACATATAGTATGGGCAAGCAGGGAGCTAGAACGATTCGCAGTTAATCCTGGCCTGTTAGAAACATCAGAA
GGCTGTAGACAAATACTGGGACAGCTACAACCATCCCTTCAGACAGGATCAGAAGAACTTAGATCATTAT
ATAATACAGTAGCAACCCTCTATTGTGTGCATCAAAGGATAGAGATAAAAGACACCAAGGAAGCTTTAGA
CAAGATAGAGGAAGAGCAAAACAAAAGTAAGACCACCGCACAGCAAGCGGCCGCTGATCTTCAGACCTGG
AGGAGGAGATATGAGGGACAATTGGAGAAGTGAATTATATAAATATAAAGTAGTAAAAATTGAACCATTA
GGAGTAGCACCCACCAAGGCAAAGAGAAGAGTGGTGCAGAGAGAAAAAAGAGCAGTGGGAATAGGAGCTT
TGTTCCTTGGGTTCTTGGGAGCAGCAGGAAGCACTATGGGCGCAGCGTCAATGACGCTGACGGTACAGGC
CAGACAATTATTGTCTGGTATAGTGCAGCAGCAGAACAATTTGCTGAGGGCTATTGAGGCGCAACAGCAT
CTGTTGCAACTCACAGTCTGGGGCATCAAGCAGCTCCAGGCAAGAATCCTGGCTGTGGAAAGATACCTAA
AGGATCAACAGCTCCTGGGGATTTGGGGTTGCTCTGGAAAACTCATTTGCACCACTGCTGTGCCTTGGAA
TGCTAGTTGGAGTAATAAATCTCTGGAACAGATTTGGAATCACACGACCTGGATGGAGTGGGACAGAGAA
ATTAACAATTACACAAGCTTAATACACTCCTTAATTGAAGAATCGCAAAACCAGCAAGAAAAGAATGAAC
AAGAATTATTGGAATTAGATAAATGGGCAAGTTTGTGGAATTGGTTTAACATAACAAATTGGCTGTGGTA
TATAAAATTATTCATAATGATAGTAGGAGGCTTGGTAGGTTTAAGAATAGTTTTTGCTGTACTTTCTATA
GTGAATAGAGTTAGGCAGGGATATTCACCATTATCGTTTCAGACCCACCTCCCAACCCCGAGGGGACCCG
ACAGGCCCGAAGGAATAGAAGAAGAAGGTGGAGAGAGAGACAGAGACAGATCCATTCGATTAGTGAACGG
ATCGGCACTGCGTGCGCCAATTCTGCAGACAAATGGCAGTATTCATCCACAATTTTAAAAGAAAAGGGGG
GATTGGGGGGTACAGTGCAGGGGAAAGAATAGTAGACATAATAGCAACAGACATACAAACTAAAGAATTA
CAAAAACAAATTACAAAAATTCAAAATTTTCGGGTTTATTACAGGGACAGCAGAGATCCAGTTTGGTTAA
TTAAGGTACCGAGGGCCTATTTCCCATGATTCCTTCATATTTGCATATACGATACAAGGCTGTTAGAGAG
ATAATTAGAATTAATTTGACTGTAAACACAAAGATATTAGTACAAAATACGTGACGTAGAAAGTAATAAT
TTCTTGGGTAGTTTGCAGTTTTAAAATTATGTTTTAAAATGGACTATCATATGCTTACCGTAACTTGAAA
GTATTTCGATTTCTTGGCTTTATATATCTTGTGGAAAGGACGAAACACCGAGGTACGGGAGACCCGACGG
GTTTAAGAGCTATGCTGGAAACAGCATAGCAAGTTTAAATAAGGCTAGTCCGTTATCAACTTGAAAAAGT
GGCACCGAGTCGGTGCTTTTTTGAATTCGCTAGCACCGGCGCGCCGGGGGAGGCTGCTGGTGAATATTAA
CCAAGGTCACCCCAGTTATCGGAGGAGCAAACAGGGGCTAAGTCCACACGCGTGGTACCGTCTGTCTGCA
CATTTCGTAGAGCGAGTGTTCCGATACTCTAATCTCCCTAGGCAAGGTTCATATTTGTGTAGGTTACTTA
TTCTCCTTTTGTTGACTAAGTCAATAATCAGAATCAGCAGGTTTGGAGTCAGCTTGGCAGGGATCAGCAG
CCTGGGTTGGAAGGAGGGGGTATAAAAGCCCCTTCACCAGGAGAAGCCGTCACACAGATCCACAAGCTCC
TGACCGGTTCTAGAGCGCTGCCACCATGGTGAGCAAGGGCGAGGAGGATAACATGGCCATCATCAAGGAG
TTCATGCGCTTCAAGGTGCACATGGAGGGCTCCGTGAACGGCCACGAGTTCGAGATCGAGGGCGAGGGCG
AGGGCCGCCCCTACGAGGGCACCCAGACCGCCAAGCTGAAGGTGACCAAGGGTGGCCCCCTGCCCTTCGC
CTGGGACATCCTGTCCCCTCAGTTCATGTACGGCTCCAAGGCCTACGTGAAGCACCCCGCCGACATCCCC
GACTACTTGAAGCTGTCCTTCCCCGAGGGCTTCAAGTGGGAGCGCGTGATGAACTTCGAGGACGGCGGCG
TGGTGACCGTGACCCAGGACTCCTCCCTGCAGGACGGCGAGTTCATCTACAAGGTGAAGCTGCGCGGCAC
CAACTTCCCCTCCGACGGCCCCGTAATGCAGAAGAAGACCATGGGCTGGGAGGCCTCCTCCGAGCGGATG
TACCCCGAGGACGGCGCCCTGAAGGGCGAGATCAAGCAGAGGCTGAAGCTGAAGGACGGCGGCCACTACG
ACGCTGAGGTCAAGACCACCTACAAGGCCAAGAAGCCCGTGCAGCTGCCCGGCGCCTACAACGTCAACAT
CAAGTTGGACATCACCTCCCACAACGAGGACTACACCATCGTGGAACAGTACGAACGCGCCGAGGGCCGC
CACTCCACCGGCGGCATGGACGAGCTGTACAAGTAATGAACGCGTTAAGTCGACAATCAACCTCTGGATT
ACAAAATTTGTGAAAGATTGACTGGTATTCTTAACTATGTTGCTCCTTTTACGCTATGTGGATACGCTGC
TTTAATGCCTTTGTATCATGCTATTGCTTCCCGTATGGCTTTCATTTTCTCCTCCTTGTATAAATCCTGG
TTGCTGTCTCTTTATGAGGAGTTGTGGCCCGTTGTCAGGCAACGTGGCGTGGTGTGCACTGTGTTTGCTG
ACGCAACCCCCACTGGTTGGGGCATTGCCACCACCTGTCAGCTCCTTTCCGGGACTTTCGCTTTCCCCCT
CCCTATTGCCACGGCGGAACTCATCGCCGCCTGCCTTGCCCGCTGCTGGACAGGGGCTCGGCTGTTGGGC
ACTGACAATTCCGTGGTGTTGTCGGGGAAATCATCGTCCTTTCCTTGGCTGCTCGCCTGTGTTGCCACCT
GGATTCTGCGCGGGACGTCCTTCTGCTACGTCCCTTCGGCCCTCAATCCAGCGGACCTTCCTTCCCGCGG
CCTGCTGCCGGCTCTGCGGCCTCTTCCGCGTCTTCGCCTTCGCCCTCAGACGAGTCGGATCTCCCTTTGG
GCCGCCTCCCCGCGTCGACTTTAAGACCAATGACTTACAAGGCAGCTGTAGATCTTAGCCACTTTTTAAA
AGAAAAGGGGGGACTGGAAGGGCTAATTCACTCCCAACGAAGACAAGATCTGCTTTTTGCTTGTACTGGG
TCTCTCTGGTTAGACCAGATCTGAGCCTGGGAGCTCTCTGGCTAACTAGGGAACCCACTGCTTAAGCCTC
AATAAAGCTTGCCTTGAGTGCTTCAAGTAGTGTGTGCCCGTCTGTTGTGTGACTCTGGTAACTAGAGATC
CCTCAGACCCTTTTAGTCAGTGTGGAAAATCTCTAGCAGGGCCCGTTTAAACCCGCTGATCAGCCTCGAC
TGTGCCTTCTAGTTGCCAGCCATCTGTTGTTTGCCCCTCCCCCGTGCCTTCCTTGACCCTGGAAGGTGCC
ACTCCCACTGTCCTTTCCTAATAAAATGAGGAAATTGCATCGCATTGTCTGAGTAGGTGTCATTCTATTC
TGGGGGGTGGGGTGGGGCAGGACAGCAAGGGGGAGGATTGGGAAGACAATAGCAGGCATGCTGGGGATGC
GGTGGGCTCTATGGCTTCTGAGGCGGAAAGAACCAGCTGGGGCTCTAGGGGGTATCCCC
[124 nt withheld, positions 7200-7323]
C
[91 nt withheld, positions 7325-7415]
A
[49 nt withheld, positions 7417-7465]
CCTTTGACGTTGGAGTCCACGTTCTTT
[37 nt withheld, positions 7493-7529]
ACCCTATCTCGGTCTATTCTTTTGATTTATAAGGGATTTTGCCGATTTCGGCCTATTGGTTAAAAAATGA
GCTGATTTAACAAAAATTTAACGCGAATTAATTCTGTGGAATGTGTGTCAGTTAGGGTGTGGAAAGTCCC
CAGGCTCCCCAGCAGGCAGAAGTATGCAAAGCATGCATCTCAATTAGTCAGCAACCAGGTGTGGAAAGTC
CCCAGGCTCCCCAGCAGGCAGAAGTATGCAAAGCATGCATCTCAATTAGTCAGCAACCATAGTCCCGCCC
CTAACTCCGCCCATCCCGCCCCTAACTCCGCCCAGTTCCGCCCATTCTCCGCCCCATGGCTGACTAATTT
TTTTTATTTATGCAGAGGCCGAGGCCGCCTCTGCCTCTGAGCTATTCCAGAAGTAGTGAGGAGGCTTTTT
TGGAGGCCTAGGCTTTTGCAAAAAGCTCCCGGGAGCTTGTATATCCATTTTCGGATCTGATCAGCACGTG
TTGACAATTAATCATCGGCATAGTATATCGGCATAGTATAATACGACAAGGTGAGGAACTAAACCATGGC
CAAGTTGACCAGTGCCGTTCCGGTGCTCACCGCGCGCGACGTCGCCGGAGCGGTCGAGTTCTGGACCGAC
CGGCTCGGGTTCTCCCGGGACTTCGTGGAGGACGACTTCGCCGGTGTGGTCCGGGACGACGTGACCCTGT
TCATCAGCGCGGTCCAGGACCAGGTGGTGCCGGACAACACCCTGGCCTGGGTGTGGGTGCGCGGCCTGGA
CGAGCTGTACGCCGAGTGGTCGGAGGTCGTGTCCACGAACTTCCGGGACGCCTCCGGGCCGGCCATGACC
GAGATCGGCGAGCAGCCGTGGGGGCGGGAGTTCGCCCTGCGCGACCCGGCCGGCAACTGCGTGCACTTCG
TGGCCGAGGAGCAGGACTGACACGTGCTACGAGATTTCGATTCCACCGCCGCCTTCTATGAAAGGTTGGG
CTTCGGAATCGTTTTCCGGGACGCCGGCTGGATGATCCTCCAGCGCGGGGATCTCATGCTGGAGTTCTTC
GCCCACCCCAACTTGTTTATTGCAGCTTATAATGGTTACAAATAAAGCAATAGCATCACAAATTTCACAA
ATAAAGCATTTTTTTCACTGCATTCTAGTTGTGGTTTGTCCAAACTCATCAATGTATCTTATCATGTCTG
TATACCGTCGACCTCTAGCTAGAGCTTGGCGTAATCATGGTCATAGCTGTTTCCTGTGTGAAATTGTTAT
CCGCTCACAATTCCACACAACATACGAGCCGGAAGCATAAAGTGTAAAGCCTGGGGTGCCTAATGAGTGA
GCTAACTCACATTAATTGCGTTGCGCTCACTGCCCGCTTTCCAGTCGGGAAACCTGTCGTGCCAGCTGCA
TTAATGAATCGGCCAACGCGCGGGGAGAGGC
Features (pLannotate 1.2.2; 30 found; start..end, strand, type, name):
    201..789     -  rep_origin     ori: high-copy-number ColE1/pMB1/pBR322/pUC origin of replication
    960..1820    -  CDS            AmpR: β-lactamase; bla; confers resistance to ampicillin, carbenicillin, and related antibiotics
   1821..1925    -  promoter       AmpR promoter: bla
   1984..2036    -  misc_feature   bom (fragment): basis of mobility region from pBR322
   2191..2570    +  enhancer       CMV enhancer: human cytomegalovirus immediate early enhancer
   2571..2770    +  promoter       CMV promoter: human cytomegalovirus (CMV) immediate early promoter
   2788..2968    +  LTR            5' LTR (truncated): truncated 5' long terminal repeat (LTR) from HIV-1
   3015..3140    +  misc_feature   HIV-1 Ψ: packaging signal of human immunodeficiency virus type 1
   3124..3487    +  CDS            HIV-1 gag (fragment): gag protein from human immunodeficiency virus 1; gag
   3633..3866    +  misc_feature   RRE: The Rev response element (RRE) of HIV-1 allows for Rev-dependent mRNA export from the nucleus to the cytoplasm.
   4243..4343    +  CDS            Rev (fragment): human immunodeficiency virus 1 (HIV-1) Rev protein; rev; enhances nuclear export of unspliced and incompletely spliced viral mRNAs
   4393..4510    +  misc_feature   cPPT/CTS: central polypurine tract and central termination sequence of HIV-1
   4561..4801    +  promoter       U6 promoter: RNA polymerase III promoter for human U6 snRNA
   4849..4916    +  misc_RNA       tracrRNA (fragment): trans-activating CRISPR RNA for the Streptococcus pyogenes CRISPR/Cas9 system
   5276..5983    +  CDS            mCherry: mCherry is a basic (constitutively fluorescent) red fluorescent protein published in 2004, derived from Discosoma sp.. It is reported to be a very rapidly-maturing monomer with low acid sensitivity.
   6005..6593    +  misc_feature   WPRE: woodchuck hepatitis virus posttranscriptional regulatory element
   6644..6663    +  misc_feature   cPPT/CTS (fragment): central polypurine tract and central termination sequence of HIV-1
   6665..6898    +  LTR            3' LTR (ΔU3): self-inactivating 3' long terminal repeat (LTR) from HIV-1
   6930..7154    +  polyA_signal   bGH poly(A) signal: bovine growth hormone polyadenylation signal
   7158..7179    +  promoter       SV40 promoter (fragment): SV40 enhancer and early promoter
   7200..7628    +  rep_origin     f1 ori (sequence partly withheld): f1 bacteriophage origin of replication; arrow indicates direction of (+) strand synthesis
   7642..7971    +  promoter       SV40 promoter: SV40 enhancer and early promoter
   8019..8066    +  promoter       EM7 promoter: synthetic bacterial promoter&nbsp
   8085..8459    +  CDS            BleoR: antibiotic-binding protein; Sh ble from Streptoalloteichus hindustanus; confers resistance to bleomycin, phleomycin, and Zeocin™
   8469..8594    +  CDS            ble (fragment): BLE_KLEPN - Experimental evidence at protein level: Swiss-Prot protein existence level 1. Binding protein with a strong affinity to the bleomycin family of antibiotics. Binds to CL990; an antimitotic-antibiotic compound. From Klebsiella pneumoniae.
   8589..8710    +  polyA_signal   SV40 poly(A) signal: SV40 polyadenylation signal
   8783..8799    -  protein_bind   lac operator: The lac repressor binds to the lac operator to inhibit transcription in E. coli. This inhibition can be relieved by adding lactose or isopropyl-β-D-thiogalactopyranoside (IPTG). lac repressor encoded by lacI
   8807..8837    -  promoter       lac promoter: promoter for the E. coli lac operon
   8852..8873    -  protein_bind   CAP binding site: CAP binding activates transcription in the presence of cAMP. E. coli catabolite activator protein
   8886..18      -  CDS            lacI (fragment) (across the origin): lac repressor; lacI; The lac repressor binds to the lac operator to inhibit transcription in E. coli. This inhibition can be relieved by adding lactose or isopropyl-β-D-thiogalactopyranoside (IPTG).
