[The description below was written by a language model from this plasmid's Addgene catalogue record and pLannotate feature annotations shown in this document.]
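Description:
pLentiCRISPRv2-sgLmnb2-HepmCherry is a third-generation-style, self-inactivating HIV-1 lentiviral transfer plasmid of about 9 kb, derived from a lentiCRISPRv2-type backbone (pLentiCRISPRv2-Stuffer-HepmCherry). It delivers a single guide RNA against mouse Lmnb2 together with a liver-restricted red fluorescent marker. It is maintained in E. coli through a high-copy ColE1/pUC origin and ampicillin resistance. The backbone outside the viral region also carries an f1 origin and an SV40/EM7-driven bleomycin/Zeocin resistance cassette. A CMV enhancer/promoter fused to a truncated 5' LTR drives production of the viral genomic RNA in packaging cells. The Ψ packaging signal, a gag fragment, the RRE and the cPPT/CTS support encapsidation, Rev-dependent nuclear export and nuclear import. The ΔU3 3' LTR inactivates LTR-driven transcription after integration.

Two expression units lie between the LTRs. A human U6 RNA polymerase III promoter transcribes the Lmnb2-targeting spacer fused to the S. pyogenes Cas9 guide scaffold, which is annotated as a tracrRNA fragment. Downstream, mCherry is expressed from a hepatocyte-specific promoter, described in the record as the HS-CRM8-TTRmin module. This promoter is not picked up by the automated annotation but presumably occupies the unannotated gap before the mCherry coding sequence. A WPRE follows to enhance transcript expression. No Cas9 coding sequence or puromycin marker appears in the feature table, so the nuclease must evidently be supplied separately, for instance by a Cas9-expressing host. The construct comes from work on genome-scale CRISPR screening in mouse liver, where hepatocyte-restricted mCherry would mark transduced hepatocytes carrying the Lmnb2 guide.
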