Addgene plasmid #192830: pLentiCRISPRv2-sgLmnb2-HepmCherry
Purpose: Expresses sgRNA targeting Lmnb2 and mCherry from hepatocyte-specific promoter
Depositing lab: Kristin Knouse. Depositing organization: Whitehead Institute for Biomedical Research. Publication: Genome-scale CRISPR screening in a single mouse liver. Keys HR, Knouse KA. Cell Genom. 2022 Dec 14;2(12):100217. doi: 10.1016/j.xgen.2022.100217. Epub 2022 Nov 15. PubMed 36643909.
Backbone
  Vector backbone: pLentiCRISPRv2-Stuffer-HepmCherry
  Backbone manufacturer: Knouse Lab
  Vector type: Mammalian Expression, Lentiviral, CRISPR
Growth in bacteria
  Bacterial resistance: Ampicillin, 100 μg/mL
  Growth temperature: 30°C
  Growth strain: NEB Stable
  Copy number: High Copy
Gene/Insert
  Gene/Insert name: mCherry
  gRNA/shRNA sequence: AGGTACGGGAGACCCGACGG
  Species: M. musculus (mouse)
  Promoter: U6 for sgRNA and hepatocyte-specific promoter (HS-CRM8-TTRmin module from Chuah et al. Molecular Therapy 2014) for mCherry
  Cloning method: Restriction Enzyme; 5′ cloning site Unknown (unknown if destroyed)
Terms and licenses: Academic/Nonprofit Terms; Industry Terms: Not Available to Industry
How to cite: pLentiCRISPRv2-sgLmnb2-HepmCherry was a gift from Kristin Knouse (Addgene plasmid # 192830 ; http://n2t.net/addgene:192830 ; RRID:Addgene_192830)
